Addgene plasmid #158407: pYPQ141-ZmUbi-RZ-Aa3.8.5
Purpose: (Empty Backbone) Express single gRNA with Aa3.8.5 scaffold (with four MS2 binding sites) under ZmUbi promoter
Depositing lab: Yiping Qi. Depositing organization: University of Maryland, College Park. Publication: CRISPR-Act3.0 for highly efficient multiplexed gene activation in plants. Pan C, Wu X, Markel K, Malzahn AA, Kundagrami N, Sretenovic S, Zhang Y, Cheng Y, Shih PM, Qi Y. Nat Plants. 2021 Jul;7(7):942-953. doi: 10.1038/s41477-021-00953-7. Epub 2021 Jun 24. PubMed 34168320.
Backbone
  Vector backbone: pYPQ141D
  Vector type: Plant Expression, CRISPR
  Promoter: Maize ubiquitin 1
Growth in bacteria
  Bacterial resistance: Spectinomycin, 50 μg/mL
  Growth temperature: 37°C
  Growth strain: DH5alpha
  Copy number: High Copy
Terms and licenses: Academic/Nonprofit Terms; Industry Terms: Not Available to Industry
How to cite: pYPQ141-ZmUbi-RZ-Aa3.8.5 was a gift from Yiping Qi (Addgene plasmid # 158407 ; http://n2t.net/addgene:158407 ; RRID:Addgene_158407)
