[The description below was written by a language model from this plasmid's Addgene catalogue record and pLannotate feature annotations shown in this document.]
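Description:
pYPQ141-ZmUbi-RZ-Aa3.8.5 is a 5.1 kb Gateway entry-type plasmid for plant CRISPR work, built on the pYPQ141D backbone and supplied as an empty guide RNA expression vector into which a user clones a single spacer. It is maintained in E. coli at high copy from a ColE1/pUC-type origin and selected with spectinomycin through the aadA (SmR) aminoglycoside adenylyltransferase gene. This gene lies downstream of a class 1 integron Pc promoter fragment and a residual piece of a gentamicin resistance gene. Short lacI and lacZα fragments, rrnB T1/T2 terminators and two T7 promoter copies are backbone remnants outside the cassette.

The payload lies between an attL1 fragment (with an overlapping attB5-type core annotation) and attL2, so the cassette can be moved by LR recombination into a compatible destination vector, presumably alongside other expression modules. The record does not describe the partner vectors. Within these sites, the maize ubiquitin 1 promoter, a strong Pol II promoter, drives the guide transcript. Because Pol II transcripts carry extra 5′ and 3′ sequence, ribozyme processing (the "RZ" in the name) is used to release a defined gRNA. The annotation detects a hammerhead ribozyme fragment immediately after the promoter. The Aa3.8.5 scaffold is stated to carry four MS2 binding sites, which recruit MS2 coat protein fusions such as transcriptional activators, although the automated annotation marks only one MS2 stem loop and leaves the rest of the scaffold and any 3′ elements unannotated. The construct is associated with the CRISPR-Act3.0 system for multiplexed gene activation in plants.
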