Features (pLannotate 1.2.2; 16 found; start..end, strand, type, name):
     51..134     +  protein_bind   attL1 (fragment): mutant version of attL; recombination site for the Gateway® LR reaction LR Clonase™
    125..145     +  protein_bind   attB5: mutant version of attB; core recombination site for the Gateway® BP reaction BP Clonase™
    166..2128    +  promoter       Ubi promoter: maize polyubiquitin gene promoter
   2141..2164    +  misc_RNA       sTRSV HHRz (fragment): hammerhead ribozyme from the tobacco ringspot virus satellite RNA (Khvorova et al., 2003)
   2183..2201    +  misc_RNA       MS2 stem loop: stem loop that binds the bacteriophage MS2 coat protein
   2446..2545    -  protein_bind   attL2: mutant version of attL; recombination site for the Gateway® LR reaction LR Clonase™
   2563..2581    -  promoter       T7 promoter: promoter for bacteriophage T7 RNA polymerase
   2598..2616    -  promoter       T7 promoter: promoter for bacteriophage T7 RNA polymerase
   2806..2829    +  promoter       Pc promoter (fragment): intI1 (promoter lies within the coding sequence); class 1 integron promoter
   3005..3061    +  CDS            GmR (fragment): gentamycin acetyltransferase; aacC1; confers resistance to gentamycin
   3068..3859    +  CDS            SmR: aminoglycoside adenylyltransferase (Murphy, 1985); aadA; confers resistance to spectinomycin and streptomycin
   3952..4540    +  rep_origin     ori: high-copy-number ColE1/pMB1/pBR322/pUC origin of replication
   4723..4815    +  CDS            lacI (fragment): lac repressor; lacI; The lac repressor binds to the lac operator to inhibit transcription in E. coli. This inhibition can be relieved by adding lactose or isopropyl-β-D-thiogalactopyranoside (IPTG).
   4870..4897    -  terminator     rrnB T2 terminator: transcription terminator T2 from the E. coli rrnB gene
   5029..5072    +  terminator     rrnB T1 terminator: Escherichia coli rrnB; transcription terminator T1 from the E. coli rrnB gene
   5119..35      -  CDS            lacZα (fragment) (across the origin): LacZα fragment of β-galactosidase; lacZ fragment
>Addgene plasmid #158407 | pYPQ141-ZmUbi-RZ-Aa3.8.5 | addgene full sequence | sequence record 331327 | Addgene NGS Result
TTTCCCAGTCACGACGTTGTAAAACGACGGCCAGTCTTAAGCTCGGGCCCAATAATGATTTTATTTTGAC
TGATAGTGACCTGTTCGTTGCAACAAATTGATGAGCAATGCTTTTTTATAATGCCAACTTTGTATACAAA
AGTTGCCCCATGGCGTTCCCTCTAGAGAGATAATGAGCATTGCATGTCTAAGTTATAAAAAATTACCACA
TATTTTTTTTGTCACACTTGTTTGAAGTGCAGTTTATCTATCTTTATACATATATTTAAACTTTACTCTA
CGAATAATATAATCTATAGTACTACAATAATATCAGTGTTTTAGAGAATCATATAAATGAACAGTTAGAC
ATGGTCTAAAGGACAATTGAGTATTTTGACAACAGGACTCTACAGTTTTATCTTTTTAGTGTGCATGTGT
TCTCCTTTTTTTTTGCAAATAGCTTCACCTATATAATACTTCATCCATTTTATTAGTACATCCATTTAGG
GTTTAGGGTTAATGGTTTTTATAGACTAATTTTTTTAGTACATCTATTTTATTCTATTTTAGCCTCTAAA
TTAAGAAAACTAAAACTCTATTTTAGTTTTTTTATTTAATAATTTAGATATAAAATAGAATAAAATAAAG
TGACTAAAAATTAAACAAATACCCTTTAAGAAATTAAAAAAACTAAGGAAACATTTTTCTTGTTTCGAGT
AGATAATGCCAGCCTGTTAAACGCCGTCGACGAGTCTAACGGACACCAACCAGCGAACCAGCAGCGTCGC
GTCGGGCCAAGCGAAGCAGACGGCACGGCATCTCTGTCGCTGCCTCTGGACCCCTCTCGAGAGTTCCGCT
CCACCGTTGGACTTGCTCCGCTGTCGGCATCCAGAAATTGCGTGGCGGAGCGGCAGACGTGAGCCGGCAC
GGCAGGCGGCCTCCTCCTCCTCTCACGGCACCGGCAGCTACGGGGGATTCCTTTCCCACCGCTCCTTCGC
TTTCCCTTCCTCGCCCGCCGTAATAAATAGACACCCCCTCCACACCCTCTTTCCCCAACCTCGTGTTGTT
CGGAGCGCACACACACACAACCAGATCTCCCCCAAATCCACCCGTCGGCACCTCCGCTTCAAGGTACGCC
GCTCGTCCTCCCCCCCCCCCCCCTCTCTACCTTCTCTAGATCGGCGTTCCGGTCCATGGTTAGGGCCCGG
TAGTTCTACTTCTGTTCATGTTTGTGTTAGATCCGTGTTTGTGTTAGATCCGTGCTGCTAGCGTTCGTAC
ACGGATGCGACCTGTACGTCAGACACGTTCTGATTGCTAACTTGCCAGTGTTTCTCTTTGGGGAATCCTG
GGATGGCTCTAGCCGTTCCGCAGACGGGATCGATTTCATGATTTTTTTTGTTTCGTTGCATAGGGTTTGG
TTTGCCCTTTTCCTTTATTTCAATATATGCCGTGCACTTGTTTGTCGGGTCATCTTTTCATGCTTTTTTT
TGTCTTGGTTGTGATGATGTGGTCTGGTTGGGCGGTCGTTCTAGATCGGAGTAGAATTAATTCTGTTTCA
AACTACCTGGTGGATTTATTAATTTTGGATCTGTATGTGTGTGCCATACATATTCATAGTTACGAATTGA
AGATGATGGATGGAAATATCGATCTAGGATAGGTATACATGTTGATGCGGGTTTTACTGATGCATATACA
GAGATGCTTTTTGTTCGCTTGGTTGTGATGATGTGGTGTGGTTGGGCGGTCGTTCATTCGTTCTAGATCG
GAGTAGAATACTGTTTCAAACTACCTGGTGTATTTATTAATTTTGGAACTGTATGTGTGTGTCATACATC
TTCATAGTTACGAGTTTAAGATGGATGGAAATATCGATCTAGGATAGGTATACATGTTGATGTGGGTTTT
ACTGATGCATATACATGATGGCATATGCAGCATCTATTCATATGCTCTAACCTTGAGTACCTATCTATTA
TAATAAACAAGTATGTTTTATAATTATTTTGATCTTGATATACTTGGATGATGGCATATGCAGCAGCTAT
ATGTGGATTTTTTTAGCCCTGCCTTCATACGCTATTTATTTGCTTGGTACTGTTTCTTTTGTCGATGCTC
ACCCTGTTGTTTGGTGTTACTTCTGCAGGGATCCTTGGCCCTGATGAGTCCGTGAGGACGAAACGAGTAA
GCTCGTCGGCCAACATGAGGATCACCCATGTCTGCAGGGCCGTCTAAAGGACAGAATTTTTCAACGGGTG
TGCCAATGGCCACTTTCCAGGTGGCAAAGCCCGTTGAACTTCGGCCGACGTCTGTACCCACTAGGAGTAC
AAGGCCGAAGTGGCACGAGACGGAGCTCAGTCTGACCGCGGCGTCTCTGGCCGGCATGGTCCCAGCCTCC
TCGCTGGCGCCGGCTGGGCAACATGCTTCGGCATGGCGAATGGGACGGTACCCGGCCGGAATTCGACCCA
GCTTTCTTGTACAAAGTTGGCATTATAAAAAATAATTGCTCATCAATTTGTTGCAACGAACAGGTCACTA
TCAGTCAAAATAAAATCATTATTTGCCATCCAGCTGATATCCCCTATAGTGAGTCGTATTACATGGTCAT
AGCATCCCCTATAGTGAGTCGTATTACATGGTCATAGCTGTTTCCTGGCAGCTCTGGCCCGTGTCTCAAA
ATCTCTGATGTTACATTGCACAAGATAAAAATATATCATCATGCCTCCTCTGGACCAGCCAGGACAGAAA
TGCCTCGACTTCGCTGCTACCCAAGGTTGCCGGGTGACGCACACCGTGGAAACGGATGAAGGCACGAACC
CAGTGGACATAAGCCTGTTCGGTTCGTAAGCTGTAATGCAAGTAGCGTATGCGCTCACGCAACTGGTCCA
GAACCTTGACCGAACGCAGCGGTGGTAACGGCGCAGTGGCGGTTTTCATGGCTTGTTATGACTGTTTTTT
TGGGGTACAGTCTATGCCTCGGGCATCCAAGCAGCAAGCGCGTTACGCCGTGGGTCGATGTTTGATGTTA
TGGAGCAGCAACGATGTTACGCAGCAGGGCAGTCGCCCTAAAACAAAGTTAAACATTATGAGGGAAGCGG
TGATCGCCGAAGTATCGACTCAACTATCAGAGGTAGTTGGCGTCATCGAGCGCCATCTCGAACCGACGTT
GCTGGCCGTACATTTGTACGGCTCCGCAGTGGATGGCGGCCTGAAGCCACACAGTGATATTGATTTGCTG
GTTACGGTGACCGTAAGGCTTGATGAAACAACGCGGCGAGCTTTGATCAACGACCTTTTGGAAACTTCGG
CTTCCCCTGGAGAGAGCGAGATTCTCCGCGCTGTAGAAGTCACCATTGTTGTGCACGACGACATCATTCC
GTGGCGTTATCCAGCTAAGCGCGAACTGCAATTTGGAGAATGGCAGCGCAATGACATTCTTGCAGGTATC
TTCGAGCCAGCCACGATCGACATTGATCTGGCTATCTTGCTGACAAAAGCAAGAGAACATAGCGTTGCCT
TGGTAGGTCCAGCGGCGGAGGAACTCTTTGATCCGGTTCCTGAACAGGATCTATTTGAGGCGCTAAATGA
AACCTTAACGCTATGGAACTCGCCGCCCGACTGGGCTGGCGATGAGCGAAATGTAGTGCTTACGTTGTCC
CGCATTTGGTACAGCGCAGTAACCGGCAAAATCGCGCCGAAGGATGTCGCTGCCGACTGGGCAATGGAGC
GCCTGCCGGCCCAGTATCAGCCCGTCATACTTGAAGCTAGACAGGCTTATCTTGGACAAGAAGAAGATCG
CTTGGCCTCGCGCGCAGATCAGTTGGAAGAATTTGTCCACTACGTGAAAGGCGAGATCACCAAGGTAGTC
GGCAAATAACCCTCGAGCCACCCATGACCAAAATCCCTTAACGTGAGTTACGCGTCGTTCCACTGAGCGT
CAGACCCCGTAGAAAAGATCAAAGGATCTTCTTGAGATCCTTTTTTTCTGCGCGTAATCTGCTGCTTGCA
AACAAAAAAACCACCGCTACCAGCGGTGGTTTGTTTGCCGGATCAAGAGCTACCAACTCTTTTTCCGAAG
GTAACTGGCTTCAGCAGAGCGCAGATACCAAATACTGTTCTTCTAGTGTAGCCGTAGTTAGGCCACCACT
TCAAGAACTCTGTAGCACCGCCTACATACCTCGCTCTGCTAATCCTGTTACCAGTGGCTGCTGCCAGTGG
CGATAAGTCGTGTCTTACCGGGTTGGACTCAAGACGATAGTTACCGGATAAGGCGCAGCGGTCGGGCTGA
ACGGGGGGTTCGTGCACACAGCCCAGCTTGGAGCGAACGACCTACACCGAACTGAGATACCTACAGCGTG
AGCTATGAGAAAGCGCCACGCTTCCCGAAGGGAGAAAGGCGGACAGGTATCCGGTAAGCGGCAGGGTCGG
AACAGGAGAGCGCACGAGGGAGCTTCCAGGGGGAAACGCCTGGTATCTTTATAGTCCTGTCGGGTTTCGC
CACCTCTGACTTGAGCGTCGATTTTTGTGATGCTCGTCAGGGGGGCGGAGCCTATGGAAAAACGCCAGCA
ACGCGGCCTTTTTACGGTTCCTGGCCTTTTGCTGGCCTTTTGCTCACATGTTCTTTCCTGCGTTATCCCC
TGATTCTGTGGATAACCGTATTACCGCCTTTGAGTGAGCTGATACCGCTCGCCGCAGCCGAACGACCGAG
CGCAGCGAGTCAGTGAGCGAGGAAGCGGAAGAGCGCCCAATACGCAAACCGCCTCTCCCCGCGCGTTGGC
CGATTCATTAATGCAGCTGGCACGACAGGTTTCCCGACTGGAAAGCGGGCAGTGAGCGCAACGCAATTAA
TACGCGTACCGCGAGCCAGGAAGAGTTTGTAGAAACGCAAAAAGGCCATCCGTCAGGATGGCCTTCTGCT
TAGTTTGATGCCTGGCAGTTTATGGCGGGCGTCCTGCCCGCCACCCTCCGGGCCGTTGCTTCACAACGTT
CAAATCCGCTCCCGGCGGATTTGTCCTACTCAGGAGAGCGTTCACCGACAAACAACAGATAAAACGAAAG
GCCCAGTCTTCCGACTGAGCCTTTCGTTTTATTTGATGCCTGGCAGTTCCCTACTCTCGCGTTAACGCTT
GCATGGATGT
